Addgene plasmid #156729: pD649-HAsp-FCRL6-Fc(DAPA)-AviTag-6xHis
Purpose: Mammalian expression of cell-surface protein extracellular domain fused to Fc(DAPA)-Avi-6xHis. Protein is secreted from cells.
Depositing lab: Chris Garcia. Depositing organization: Stanford University. Publication: A Human IgSF Cell-Surface Interactome Reveals a Complex Network of Protein-Protein Interactions. Wojtowicz WM, Vielmetter J, Fernandes RA, Siepe DH, Eastman CL, Chisholm GB, Cox S, Klock H, Anderson PW, Rue SM, Miller JJ, Glaser SM, Bragstad ML, Vance J, Lam AW, Lesley SA, Zinn K, Garcia KC. Cell. 2020 Aug 20;182(4):1027-1043.e17. doi: 10.1016/j.cell.2020.07.025. PubMed 32822567.
Backbone
  Vector backbone: pD649
  Backbone size w/o insert (bp): 6106
  Vector type: Mammalian Expression
Growth in bacteria
  Bacterial resistance: Ampicillin, 100 μg/mL
  Growth temperature: 37°C
  Growth strain: DH5alpha
  Copy number: High Copy
Gene/Insert
  Gene/Insert name: FCRL6
  Species: H. sapiens (human)
  Insert size (bp): 864
  Mutation: Fc region of human IgG contains D265A and P329A mutations (DAPA)
  Entrez Gene: FCRL6 (a.k.a. FcRH6)
  Promoter: CMV/SP6
  Tag / fusion protein: Fc(DAPA)-AviTag-6xHis (C terminal on backbone)
  Cloning method: Restriction Enzyme; 5′ cloning site GCGGCCGC (not destroyed); 3′ cloning site GGCGCGCC (not destroyed)
  Sequencing primers: 5′ ATTTAGGTGACACTATAG; 3′ CACGTACCAGTTGAACTTCACC
Resource information
  A portion of this plasmid was derived from a plasmid made by: synthesis by ThermoFisher
Terms and licenses: Academic/Nonprofit Terms; Industry Terms: Not Available to Industry
Depositor comments: Some plasmids in this collection may have an IS4-like element ISVsa5 family transposase upstream of the CMV promoter.
How to cite: pD649-HAsp-FCRL6-Fc(DAPA)-AviTag-6xHis was a gift from Chris Garcia (Addgene plasmid # 156729 ; http://n2t.net/addgene:156729 ; RRID:Addgene_156729)
