[The description below was written by a language model from this plasmid's Addgene catalogue record and pLannotate feature annotations shown in this document.]
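Description:
pD649-HAsp-FCRL6-Fc(DAPA)-AviTag-6xHis is a mammalian expression plasmid built on the pD649 backbone for producing a secreted, Fc-fused version of the extracellular domain of human FCRL6 (FcRH6), an immunoglobulin-superfamily cell-surface protein. It is maintained in E. coli at high copy through a ColE1/pUC-type origin and selected with ampicillin via the β-lactamase gene. The sequenced record is about 7 kb, consistent with the stated backbone plus the 864 bp insert.

Expression is driven by the human CMV immediate-early enhancer and promoter, followed by a fragment of CMV intron A, with an SP6 phage promoter just upstream of the coding region that also serves as a sequencing primer site. The open reading frame begins with a signal peptide (named "HAsp" in the construct; the annotation software matched part of this region to a mouse IgH signal sequence), which directs the protein into the secretory pathway. The FCRL6 ectodomain sits between retained NotI and AscI sites and is fused in frame to a human IgG1 Fc carrying the D265A and P329A (DAPA) substitutions, which are generally used to reduce Fc effector binding. According to the catalogue, an AviTag for site-specific biotinylation and a 6xHis tag for metal-affinity purification follow, although these were not separately annotated. A bGH polyadenylation signal ends the transcript.

Downstream, an SV40/EM7 promoter cassette with a puromycin N-acetyltransferase sequence and SV40 poly(A) signal offers potential mammalian selection. The remaining KanR, lacZα, ble and f1 ori hits are short fragments. The depositor notes that some plasmids in this collection may carry an IS4-like transposase insertion upstream of the CMV promoter. The construct belongs to a collection made for mapping human IgSF cell-surface protein interactions.
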