Features (pLannotate 1.2.2; 21 found; start..end, strand, type, name):
    119..143     -  CDS            KanR (fragment): aminoglycoside phosphotransferase; aph(3')-Ia; confers resistance to kanamycin
    254..842     +  rep_origin     ori: high-copy-number ColE1/pMB1/pBR322/pUC origin of replication
   1067..1084    +  terminator     rrnB T2 terminator (fragment): transcription terminator T2 from the E. coli rrnB gene
   1109..1128    -  CDS            lacZα (fragment): LacZα fragment of β-galactosidase; lacZ fragment
   1584..1600    +  protein_bind   lac operator: The lac repressor binds to the lac operator to inhibit transcription in E. coli. This inhibition can be relieved by adding lactose or isopropyl-β-D-thiogalactopyranoside (IPTG). lac repressor encoded by lacI
   1843..2146    +  enhancer       CMV enhancer: human cytomegalovirus immediate early enhancer
   2147..2350    +  promoter       CMV promoter: human cytomegalovirus (CMV) immediate early promoter
   2486..2529    +  intron         CMV intron (fragment): modified intron A from human cytomegalovirus
   2581..2599    +  promoter       SP6 promoter: promoter for bacteriophage SP6 RNA polymerase
   2603..2640    +  CDS            IgH signal sequence (fragment): signal sequence from the mouse immunoglobulin heavy chain variable region
   2749..3621    +  CDS            FCRL6 (fragment): FCRL6_HUMAN - Also known as FCRH6. Experimental evidence at protein level: Swiss-Prot protein existence level 1. Acts as a MHC class II receptor (PubMed:20519654). When stimulated on its own, does not play a role in cytokine production or the release of cytotoxic granules by NK cells and cytotoxic CD8(+) T cells (PubMed:17213291, PubMed:18991291). Does not act as an Fc receptor (PubMed:18991291). From Homo sapiens (Human).
   3628..4305    +  CDS            IGHG1 (fragment): IGHG1_HUMAN - Experimental evidence at protein level: Swiss-Prot protein existence level 1. Constant region of immunoglobulin heavy chains. Immunoglobulins, also known as antibodies, are membrane-bound or secreted glycoproteins produced by B lymphocytes. In the recognition phase of humoral immunity, the membrane-bound immunoglobulins serve as receptors which, upon binding of a specific antigen, trigger the clonal expansion and differentiation of B lymphocytes into immunoglobulins- secreting plasma cells. Secreted immunoglobulins mediate the effector phase of humoral immunity, which results in
   4520..4631    +  polyA_signal   bGH poly(A) signal: bovine growth hormone polyadenylation signal
   4632..4740    +  rep_origin     f1 ori (fragment): f1 bacteriophage origin of replication; arrow indicates direction of (+) strand synthesis
   4754..5083    +  promoter       SV40 promoter: SV40 enhancer and early promoter
   5131..5178    +  promoter       EM7 promoter: synthetic bacterial promoter&nbsp
   5197..5796    +  CDS            PuroR (fragment): puromycin N-acetyltransferase; pac from Streptomyces; confers resistance to puromycin
   5806..5931    +  CDS            ble (fragment): BLE_KLEPN - Experimental evidence at protein level: Swiss-Prot protein existence level 1. Binding protein with a strong affinity to the bleomycin family of antibiotics. Binds to CL990; an antimitotic-antibiotic compound. From Klebsiella pneumoniae.
   5926..6047    +  polyA_signal   SV40 poly(A) signal: SV40 polyadenylation signal
   6100..6960    -  CDS            AmpR: β-lactamase; bla; confers resistance to ampicillin, carbenicillin, and related antibiotics
   6963..89      -  promoter       AmpR promoter (fragment) (across the origin): bla
>Addgene plasmid #156729 | pD649-HAsp-FCRL6-Fc(DAPA)-AviTag-6xHis | addgene full sequence | sequence record 393041 | Addgene NGS Result
TTTCAATATTATTGAAGCATTTATCAGGGTTATTGTCTCATGAGCGGATACATATTTGAATGTATTTAGA
AAAATAAACAAATAGGGGTCAGTGTTACAACCAATTAACCAATTCTGAACATTATCGCGAGCCCATTTAT
ACCTGAATATGGCTCATAACACCCCTTGCTCATGACCAAAATCCCTTAACGTGAGTTACGCGCGCGTCGT
TCCACTGAGCGTCAGACCCCGTAGAAAAGATCAAAGGATCTTCTTGAGATCCTTTTTTTCTGCGCGTAAT
CTGCTGCTTGCAAACAAAAAAACCACCGCTACCAGCGGTGGTTTGTTTGCCGGATCAAGAGCTACCAACT
CTTTTTCCGAAGGTAACTGGCTTCAGCAGAGCGCAGATACCAAATACTGTTCTTCTAGTGTAGCCGTAGT
TAGCCCACCACTTCAAGAACTCTGTAGCACCGCCTACATACCTCGCTCTGCTAATCCTGTTACCAGTGGC
TGCTGCCAGTGGCGATAAGTCGTGTCTTACCGGGTTGGACTCAAGACGATAGTTACCGGATAAGGCGCAG
CGGTCGGGCTGAACGGGGGGTTCGTGCACACAGCCCAGCTTGGAGCGAACGACCTACACCGAACTGAGAT
ACCTACAGCGTGAGCTATGAGAAAGCGCCACGCTTCCCGAAGGGAGAAAGGCGGACAGGTATCCGGTAAG
CGGCAGGGTCGGAACAGGAGAGCGCACGAGGGAGCTTCCAGGGGGAAACGCCTGGTATCTTTATAGTCCT
GTCGGGTTTCGCCACCTCTGACTTGAGCGTCGATTTTTGTGATGCTCGTCAGGGGGGCGGAGCCTATGGA
AAAACGCCAGCAACGCGGCCTTTTTACGGTTCCTGGCCTTTTGCTGGCCTTTTGCTCACATGTTCTTTCC
TGCGTTATCCCCTGATTCTGTGGATAACCGTATTACCGCCTTTGAGTGAGCTGATACCGCTCGCCGCAGC
CGAACGACCGAGCGCAGCGAGTCAGTGAGCGAGGAAGCGGAAGGCGAGAGTAGGGAACTGCCAGGCATCA
AACTAAGCAGAAGGCCCCTGACGGATGGCCTTTTTGCGTTTCTACAAACTCTTTCTGTGTTGTAAAACGA
CGGCCAGTCTTAAGCTCGGGCCCCCTGGGCGGTTCTGATAACGAGTAATCGTTAATCCGCAAATAACGTA
AAAACCCGCTTCGGCGGGTTTTTTTATGGGGGGAGTTTAGGGAAAGAGCATTTGTCAGAATATTTAAGGG
CGCCTGTCACTTTGCTTGATATATGAGAATTATTTAACCTTATAAATGAGAAAAAAGCAACGCACTTTAA
ATAAGATACGTTGCTTTTTCGATTGATGAACACCTATAATTAAACTATTCATCTATTATTTATGATTTTT
TGTATATACAATATTTCTAGTTTGTTAAAGAGAATTAAGAAAATAAATCTCGAAAATAATAAAGGGAAAA
TCAGTTTTTGATATCAAAATTATACATGTCAACGATAATACAAAATATAATACAAACTATAAGATGTTAT
CAGTATTTATTATCATTTAGAATAAATTTTGTGTCGCCCTTAATTGTGAGCGGATAACAATTACGAGCTT
CATGCACAGTGGCGTTGACTCAATATTGGCCATTAGCCATATTATTCATTGGTTATATAGCATAAATCAA
TATTGGCTATTGGCCATTGCATACGTTGTATCTATATCATAATATGTACATTTATATTGGCTCATGTCCA
ATATGACCGCCATGTTGGCATTGATTATTGACTAGTTATTAATAGTAATCAATTACGGGGTCATTAGTTC
ATAGCCCATATATGGAGTTCCGCGTTACATAACTTACGGTAAATGGCCCGCCTGGCTGACCGCCCAACGA
CCCCCGCCCATTGACGTCAATAATGACGTATGTTCCCATAGTAACGCCAATAGGGACTTTCCATTGACGT
CAATGGGTGGAGTATTTACGGTAAACTGCCCACTTGGCAGTACATCAAGTGTATCATATGCCAAGTACGC
CCCCTATTGACGTCAATGACGGTAAATGGCCCGCCTGGCATTATGCCCAGTACATGACCTTATGGGACTT
TCCTACTTGGCAGTACATCTACGTATTAGTCATCGCTATTACCATGGTGATGCGGTTTTGGCAGTACATC
AATGGGCGTGGATAGCGGTTTGACTCACGGGGATTTCCAAGTCTCCACCCCATTGACGTCAATGGGAGTT
TGTTTTGGCACCAAAATCAACGGGACTTTCCAAAATGTCGTAACAACTCCGCCCCATTGACGCAAATGGG
CGGTAGGCGTGTACGGTGGGAGGTCTATATAAGCAGAGCTCGTTTAGTGAACCGTCAGATCGCCTGGAGA
CGCCATCCACGCTGTTTTGACCTCCATAGAAGACACCGGGACCGATCCAGCCTCCGCGGCCGGGAACGGT
GCATTGGAACGCGGATTCCCCGTGCCAAGAGTGACGTAAGTACCGCCTATAGAGTCTATAGGCCCACCCC
CTTGGCTTCGTTAGAACGCGGCTACAATTAATACATAACCTTATGTATCATACACATACGATTTAGGTGA
CACTATAGAATAACATCCACTTTGCCTTTCTCTCCACAGGTGTCCACTCCCAGGTCCAACTGCACCTCGG
TTCTATCGAAAACGCGCCTGCTAGCGCCACCATGAAGACCATCATTGCCCTGAGCTACATCTTCTGCCTG
GTGTTCGCTGCGGCCGCCTTGTATCTGCAAGCTTGGCCCAATCCTGTGTTCGAGGGCGACGCTCTGACAC
TGAGATGCCAAGGCTGGAAGAACACCCCTCTGAGCCAAGTGAAGTTCTACCGCGACGGCAAGTTCCTGCA
CTTCAGCAAAGAGAATCAGACCCTGAGCATGGGAGCCGCCACAGTTCAGAGCAGAGGCCAGTACTCTTGC
AGCGGCCAAGTGATGTACATTCCCCAGACCTTCACACAGACCAGCGAGACAGCCATGGTGCAGGTCCAAG
AGCTGTTTCCTCCTCCTGTGCTGTCTGCTATCCCATCTCCTGAGCCTAGAGAGGGCAGCCTGGTTACCCT
GAGGTGTCAGACAAAGCTGCACCCTCTGAGAAGCGCCCTGAGACTGCTGTTCAGCTTCCACAAGGATGGC
CACACACTGCAGGACAGAGGACCTCATCCTGAGCTGTGTATCCCTGGCGCCAAAGAGGGCGATTCTGGCC
TGTATTGGTGCGAAGTTGCTCCTGAAGGCGGCCAGGTGCAGAAACAGTCTCCTCAGCTGGAAGTGCGCGT
GCAGGCTCCTGTTAGTAGACCTGTGCTGACACTGCACCACGGACCTGCTGATCCTGCTGTGGGAGATATG
GTGCAGCTGCTGTGCGAAGCCCAGAGAGGAAGCCCTCCTATCCTGTACAGCTTCTACCTGGACGAGAAGA
TCGTGGGCAATCACTCTGCCCCTTGTGGCGGCACAACAAGCCTGCTGTTTCCAGTGAAGTCTGAGCAGGA
CGCCGGCAATTACAGCTGCGAGGCCGAGAATAGCGTGTCCAGAGAGAGATCCGAGCCTAAGAAGCTGAGC
CTGAAGGGCTCCCAGGTGCTGTTTACACCCGCCAGCAATTGGGGCGCGCCGGGCGGCGACAAGACCCACA
CCTGCCCCCCCTGCCCAGCTCCAGAACTGCTGGGAGGGCCTTCCGTGTTCCTGTTCCCCCCCAAGCCCAA
GGACACCCTGATGATCAGCAGGACCCCCGAGGTGACCTGCGTGGTGGTGGCCGTGTCCCACGAGGACCCA
GAGGTGAAGTTCAACTGGTACGTGGACGGCGTGGAGGTGCACAACGCCAAGACCAAGCCCAGAGAGGAGC
AGTACAACAGCACCTACAGGGTGGTGTCCGTGCTGACCGTGCTGCACCAGGACTGGCTGAACGGCAAAGA
ATACAAGTGCAAAGTCTCCAACAAGGCCCTGGCTGCCCCAATCGAAAAGACAATCAGCAAGGCCAAGGGC
CAGCCACGGGAGCCCCAGGTGTACACCCTGCCCCCCAGCCGGGAGGAGATGACCAAGAACCAGGTGTCCC
TGACCTGTCTGGTGAAGGGCTTCTACCCCAGCGATATCGCCGTGGAGTGGGAGAGCAACGGCCAGCCCGA
GAACAACTACAAGACCACCCCCCCAGTGCTGGACAGCGACGGCAGCTTCTTCCTGTACAGCAAGCTGACC
GTGGACAAGTCCAGGTGGCAGCAGGGCAACGTGTTCAGCTGCAGCGTGATGCACGAGGCCCTGCACAACC
ACTACACCCAGAAGTCCCTGAGCCTGAGCCCCGGCGGCAGCGGTCTTAATGATATTTTCGAGGCTCAGAA
GATTGAGTGGCATGAACACCACCACCATCACCACTAAGGCCGGCCTGTAGTCACTGGCACAACGCGTTAC
CCGGTAAGCCAATCGGGTATACACGGTCGTCATACTGCAGACAGGGTTCTTCTACTTTGCAAGATAGTCT
TGAGTAGTAAAATAAATAGATAGAGAAAATCAGCCTCGACTGTGCCTTCTAGTTGCCAGCCATCTGTTGT
TTGCCCCTCCCCCGTGCCTTCCTTGACCCTGGAAGGTGCCACTCCCACTGTCCTTTCCTAATAAAATGAG
GAAATTGCATCACAACACTCAACCCTATCTCGGTCTATTCTTTTGATTTATAAGGGATTTTGCCGATTTC
GGCCTATTGGTTAAAAAATGAGCTGATTTAACAAAAATTTAACGCGAATTAATTCTGTGGAATGTGTGTC
AGTTAGGGTGTGGAAAGTCCCCAGGCTCCCCAGCAGGCAGAAGTATGCAAAGCATGCATCTCAATTAGTC
AGCAACCAGGTGTGGAAAGTCCCCAGGCTCCCCAGCAGGCAGAAGTATGCAAAGCATGCATCTCAATTAG
TCAGCAACCATAGTCCCGCCCCTAACTCCGCCCATCCCGCCCCTAACTCCGCCCAGTTCCGCCCATTCTC
CGCCCCATGGCTGACTAATTTTTTTTATTTATGCAGAGGCCGAGGCCGCCTCTGCCTCTGAGCTATTCCA
GAAGTAGTGAGGAGGCTTTTTTGGAGGCCTAGGCTTTTGCAAAAAGCTCCCGGGAGCTTGTATATCCATT
TTCGGATCTGATCAGCACGTGTTGACAATTAATCATCGGCATAGTATATCGGCATAGTATAATACGACAA
GGTGAGGAACTAAACCATGACCGAGTACAAGCCCACGGTGCGCCTCGCCACCCGCGACGACGTCCCCAGG
GCCGTACGCACCCTCGCCGCCGCGTTCGCCGACTACCCCGCCACGCGCCACACCGTCGATCCGGACCGCC
ACATCGAGCGGGTCACCGAGCTGCAAGAACTCTTCCTCACGCGCGTCGGGCTCGACATCGGCAAGGTGTG
GGTCGCGGACGACGGCGCCGCGGTGGCGGTCTGGACCACGCCGGAGAGCGTCGAAGCGGGGGCGGTGTTC
GCCGAGATCGGCCCGCGCATGGCCGAGTTGAGCGGTTCCCGGCTGGCCGCGCAGCAACAGATGGAAGGCC
TCCTGGCGCCGCACCGGCCCAAGGAGCCCGCGTGGTTCCTGGCCACCGTCGGCGTCTCGCCCGACCACCA
GGGCAAGGGTCTGGGCAGCGCCGTCGTGCTCCCCGGAGTGGAGGCGGCCGAGCGCGCCGGGGTGCCCGCC
TTCCTGGAGACATCCGCGCCCCGCAACCTCCCCTTCTACGAGCGGCTCGGCTTCACCGTCACCGCCGACG
TCGAGGTGCCCGAAGGACCGCGCACCTGGTGCATGACCCGCAAGCCCGGTGCCTGACACGTGCTACGAGA
TTTCGATTCCACCGCCGCCTTCTATGAAAGGTTGGGCTTCGGAATCGTTTTCCGGGACGCCGGCTGGATG
ATCCTCCAGCGCGGGGATCTCATGCTGGAGTTCTTCGCCCACCCCAACTTGTTTATTGCAGCTTATAATG
GTTACAAATAAAGCAATAGCATCACAAATTTCACAAATAAAGCATTTTTTTCACTGCATTCTAGTTGTGG
TTTGTCCAAACTCATCAATGTATCTTATCATGTCTGTATACCGTCGACCTCTAGCTAGAGCTTGGCGTAA
TCATGGTCATTACCAATGCTTAATCAGTGAGGCACCTATCTCAGCGATCTGTCTATTTCGTTCATCCATA
GTTGCCTGACTCCCCGTCGTGTAGATAACTACGATACGGGAGGGCTTACCATCTGGCCCCAGCGCTGCGA
TGATACCGCGAGAACCACGCTCACCGGCTCCGGATTTATCAGCAATAAACCAGCCAGCCGGAAGGGCCGA
GCGCAGAAGTGGTCCTGCAACTTTATCCGCCTCCATCCAGTCTATTAATTGTTGCCGGGAAGCTAGAGTA
AGTAGTTCGCCAGTTAATAGTTTGCGCAACGTTGTTGCCATCGCTACAGGCATCGTGGTGTCACGCTCGT
CGTTTGGTATGGCTTCATTCAGCTCCGGTTCCCAACGATCAAGGCGAGTTACATGATCCCCCATGTTGTG
CAAAAAAGCGGTTAGCTCCTTCGGTCCTCCGATCGTTGTCAGAAGTAAGTTGGCCGCAGTGTTATCACTC
ATGGTTATGGCAGCACTGCATAATTCTCTTACTGTCATGCCATCCGTAAGATGCTTTTCTGTGACTGGTG
AGTACTCAACCAAGTCATTCTGAGAATAGTGTATGCGGCGACCGAGTTGCTCTTGCCCGGCGTCAATACG
GGATAATACCGCGCCACATAGCAGAACTTTAAAAGTGCTCATCATTGGAAAACGTTCTTCGGGGCGAAAA
CTCTCAAGGATCTTACCGCTGTTGAGATCCAGTTCGATGTAACCCACTCGTGCACCCAACTGATCTTCAG
CATCTTTTACTTTCACCAGCGTTTCTGGGTGAGCAAAAACAGGAAGGCAAAATGCCGCAAAAAAGGGAAT
AAGGGCGACACGGAAATGTTGAATACTCATATTCTTCCTT
