>Addgene plasmid #156729 | pD649-HAsp-FCRL6-Fc(DAPA)-AviTag-6xHis | depositor partial sequence | sequence record 302568 | insert (extracellular domain)
TTGTATCTGCAAGCTTGGCCCAATCCTGTGTTCGAGGGCGACGCTCTGACACTGAGATGCCAAGGCTGGA
AGAACACCCCTCTGAGCCAAGTGAAGTTCTACCGCGACGGCAAGTTCCTGCACTTCAGCAAAGAGAATCA
GACCCTGAGCATGGGAGCCGCCACAGTTCAGAGCAGAGGCCAGTACTCTTGCAGCGGCCAAGTGATGTAC
ATTCCCCAGACCTTCACACAGACCAGCGAGACAGCCATGGTGCAGGTCCAAGAGCTGTTTCCTCCTCCTG
TGCTGTCTGCTATCCCATCTCCTGAGCCTAGAGAGGGCAGCCTGGTTACCCTGAGGTGTCAGACAAAGCT
GCACCCTCTGAGAAGCGCCCTGAGACTGCTGTTCAGCTTCCACAAGGATGGCCACACACTGCAGGACAGA
GGACCTCATCCTGAGCTGTGTATCCCTGGCGCCAAAGAGGGCGATTCTGGCCTGTATTGGTGCGAAGTTG
CTCCTGAAGGCGGCCAGGTGCAGAAACAGTCTCCTCAGCTGGAAGTGCGCGTGCAGGCTCCTGTTAGTAG
ACCTGTGCTGACACTGCACCACGGACCTGCTGATCCTGCTGTGGGAGATATGGTGCAGCTGCTGTGCGAA
GCCCAGAGAGGAAGCCCTCCTATCCTGTACAGCTTCTACCTGGACGAGAAGATCGTGGGCAATCACTCTG
CCCCTTGTGGCGGCACAACAAGCCTGCTGTTTCCAGTGAAGTCTGAGCAGGACGCCGGCAATTACAGCTG
CGAGGCCGAGAATAGCGTGTCCAGAGAGAGATCCGAGCCTAAGAAGCTGAGCCTGAAGGGCTCCCAGGTG
CTGTTTACACCCGCCAGCAATTGG
